>Addgene plasmid #83046 | pLVTHM-shN | addgene full sequence | sequence record 327981 | Addgene NGS Result
TGGAAGGGCTAATTCACTCCCAAAGAAGACAAGATATCCTTGATCTGTGGATCTACCACACACAAGGCTA
CTTCCCTGATTAGCAGAACTACACACCAGGGCCAGGGGTCAGATATCCACTGACCTTTGGATGGTGCTAC
AAGCTAGTACCAGTTGAGCCAGATAAGGTAGAAGAGGCCAATAAAGGAGAGAACACCAGCTTGTTACACC
CTGTGAGCCTGCATGGGATGGATGACCCGGAGAGAGAAGTGTTAGAGTGGAGGTTTGACAGCCGCCTAGC
ATTTCATCACGTGGCCCGAGAGCTGCATCCGGAGTACTTCAAGAACTGCTGATATCGAGCTTGCTACAAG
GGACTTTCCGCTGGGGACTTTCCAGGGAGGCGTGGCCTGGGCGGGACTGGGGAGTGGCGAGCCCTCAGAT
CCTGCATATAAGCAGCTGCTTTTTGCCTGTACTGGGTCTCTCTGGTTAGACCAGATCTGAGCCTGGGAGC
TCTCTGGCTAACTAGGGAACCCACTGCTTAAGCCTCAATAAAGCTTGCCTTGAGTGCTTCAAGTAGTGTG
TGCCCGTCTGTTGTGTGACTCTGGTAACTAGAGATCCCTCAGACCCTTTTAGTCAGTGTGGAAAATCTCT
AGCAGTGGCGCCCGAACAGGGACTTGAAAGCGAAAGGGAAACCAGAGGAGCTCTCTCGACGCAGGACTCG
GCTTGCTGAAGCGCGCACGGCAAGAGGCGAGGGGCGGCGACTGGTGAGTACGCCAAAAATTTTGACTAGC
GGAGGCTAGAAGGAGAGAGATGGGTGCGAGAGCGTCAGTATTAAGCGGGGGAGAATTAGATCGCGATGGG
AAAAAATTCGGTTAAGGCCAGGGGGAAAGAAAAAATATAAATTAAAACATATAGTATGGGCAAGCAGGGA
GCTAGAACGATTCGCAGTTAATCCTGGCCTGTTAGAAACATCAGAAGGCTGTAGACAAATACTGGGACAG
CTACAACCATCCCTTCAGACAGGATCAGAAGAACTTAGATCATTATATAATACAGTAGCAACCCTCTATT
GTGTGCATCAAAGGATAGAGATAAAAGACACCAAGGAAGCTTTAGACAAGATAGAGGAAGAGCAAAACAA
AAGTAAGACCACCGCACAGCAAGCGGCCGCTGATCTTCAGACCTGGAGGAGGAGATATGAGGGACAATTG
GAGAAGTGAATTATATAAATATAAAGTAGTAAAAATTGAACCATTAGGAGTAGCACCCACCAAGGCAAAG
AGAAGAGTGGTGCAGAGAGAAAAAAGAGCAGTGGGAATAGGAGCTTTGTTCCTTGGGTTCTTGGGAGCAG
CAGGAAGCACTATGGGCGCAGCGTCAATGACGCTGACGGTACAGGCCAGACAATTATTGTCTGGTATAGT
GCAGCAGCAGAACAATTTGCTGAGGGCTATTGAGGCGCAACAGCATCTGTTGCAACTCACAGTCTGGGGC
ATCAAGCAGCTCCAGGCAAGAATCCTGGCTGTGGAAAGATACCTAAAGGATCAACAGCTCCTGGGGATTT
GGGGTTGCTCTGGAAAACTCATTTGCACCACTGCTGTGCCTTGGAATGCTAGTTGGAGTAATAAATCTCT
GGAACAGATTTGGAATCACACGACCTGGATGGAGTGGGACAGAGAAATTAACAATTACACAAGCTTAATA
CACTCCTTAATTGAAGAATCGCAAAACCAGCAAGAAAAGAATGAACAAGAATTATTGGAATTAGATAAAT
GGGCAAGTTTGTGGAATTGGTTTAACATAACAAATTGGCTGTGGTATATAAAATTATTCATAATGATAGT
AGGAGGCTTGGTAGGTTTAAGAATAGTTTTTGCTGTACTTTCTATAGTGAATAGAGTTAGGCAGGGATAT
TCACCATTATCGTTTCAGACCCACCTCCCAACCCCGAGGGGACCCGACAGGCCCGAAGGAATAGAAGAAG
AAGGTGGAGAGAGAGACAGAGACAGATCCATTCGATTAGTGAACGGATCTCGACGGTATCGATCACGAGA
CTAGCCTCGACCATCGCGATGTCGAAATTCTACCGGGTAGGGGAGGCGCTTTTCCCAAGGCAGTCTGGAG
CATGCGCTTTAGCAGCCCCGCTGGGCACTTGGCGCTACACAAGTGGCCTCTGGCCTCGCACACATTCCAC
ATCCACCGGTAGGCGCCAACCGGCTCCGTTCTTTGGTGGCCCCTTCGCGCCACCTTCTACTCCTCCCCTA
GTCAGGAAGTTCCCCCCCGCCCCGCAGCTCGCGTCGTGCAGGACGTGACAAATGGAAGTAGCACGTCTCA
CTAGTCTCGTGCAGATGGACAGCACCGCTGAGCAATGGAAGCGGGTAGGCCTTTGGGGCAGCGGCCAATA
GCAGCTTTGCTCCTTCGCTTTCTGGGCTCAGAGGCTGGGAAGGGGTGGGTCCGGGGGCGGGCTCAGGGGC
GGGCTCAGGGGCGGGGCGGGCGCCCGAAGGTCCTCCGGAGGCCCGGCATTCTGCACGCTTCAAAAGCGCA
CGTCTGCCGCGCTGTTCTCCTCTTCCTCATCTCCGGGCCTTTCGACCTGCAGCCCAAGCTTACCATGACC
GAGTACAAGCCCACGGTGCGCCTCGCCACCCGCGACGACGTCCCCAGGGCCGTACGCACCCTCGCCGCCG
CGTTCGCCGACTACCCCGCCACGCGCCACACCGTCGATCCGGACCGCCACATCGAGCGGGTCACCGAGCT
GCAAGAACTCTTCCTCACGCGCGTCGGGCTCGACATCGGCAAGGTGTGGGTCGCGGACGACGGCGCCGCG
GTGGCGGTCTGGACCACGCCGGAGAGCGTCGAAGCGGGGGCGGTGTTCGCCGAGATCGGCCCGCGCATGG
CCGAGTTGAGCGGTTCCCGGCTGGCCGCGCAGCAACAGATGGAAGGCCTCCTGGCGCCGCACCGGCCCAA
GGAGCCCGCGTGGTTCCTGGCCACCGTCGGCGTCTCGCCCGACCACCAGGGCAAGGGTCTGGGCAGCGCC
GTCGTGCTCCCCGGAGTGGAGGCGGCCGAGCGCGCCGGGGTGCCCGCCTTCCTGGAGACCTCCGCGCCCC
GCAACCTCCCCTTCTACGAGCGGCTCGGCTTCACCGTCACCGCCGACGTCGAGGTGCCCGAAGGACCGCG
CACCTGGTGCATGACCCGCAAGCCCGGTGCCTGACGCCCGCCCCACGACCCGCAGCGCCCGACCGAAAGG
AGCGCACGACCCCATGCATCGGCGTCTCGAGATATCAGTGGTCCAGGCTCTAGTTTTGACTCAACAATAT
CACCAGCTGAAGCCTATAGAGTACGAGCCATAGATAAAATAAAAGATTTTATTTAGTCTCCAGAAAAAGG
GGGGAATGAAAGACCCCACCTGTAGGTTTGGCAAGCTAGCTTAAGTAACGCCATTTTGCAAGGCATGGAA
AAATACATAACTGAGAATAGAGAAGTTCAGATCAAGGTCAGGAACAGATGGAACAGGGTCGAATGATAAT
CAACCTCTGGATTACAAAATTTGTGAAAGATTGACTGGTATTCTTAACTATGTTGCTCCTTTTACGCTAT
GTGGATACGCTGCTTTAATGCCTTTGTATCATGCTATTGCTTCCCGTATGGCTTTCATTTTCTCCTCCTT
GTATAAATCCTGGTTGCTGTCTCTTTATGAGGAGTTGTGGCCCGTTGTCAGGCAACGTGGCGTGGTGTGC
ACTGTGTTTGCTGACGCAACCCCCACTGGTTGGGGCATTGCCACCACCTGTCAGCTCCTTTCCGGGACTT
TCGCTTTCCCCCTCCCTATTGCCACGGCGGAACTCATCGCCGCCTGCCTTGCCCGCTGCTGGACAGGGGC
TCGGCTGTTGGGCACTGACAATTCCGTGGTGTTGTCGGGGAAGCTGACGTCCTTTCCATGGCTGCTCGCC
TGTGTTGCCACCTGGATTCTGCGCGGGACGTCCTTCTGCTACGTCCCTTCGGCCCTCAATCCAGCGGACC
TTCCTTCCCGCGGCCTGCTGCCGGCTCTGCGGCCTCTTCCGCGTCTTCGCCTTCGCCCTCAGACGAGTCG
GATCTCCCTTTGGGCCGCCTCCCCGCATCGGTACGTATGGCCAGGTACCTTTAAGACCAATGACTTACAA
GGCAGCTGTAGATCTTAGCCACTTTTTAAAAGAAAAGGGGGGACTGGAAGGGCTAATTCACTCCCAACGA
AGACAAGATGGGATCAATTCACCATGCTAGTGGATCCCCCTCGAGTTTACCACTCCCTATCAGTGATAGA
GAAAAGTGAAAGTCGAGTTTACCACTCCCTATCAGTGATAGAGAAAAGTGAAAGTCGAGTTTACCACTCC
CTATCAGTGATAGAGAAAAGTGAAAGTCGAGTTTACCACTCCCTATCAGTGATAGAGAAAAGTGAAAGTC
GAGTTTACCACTCCCTATCAGTGATAGAGAAAAGTGAAAGTCGAGTTTACCACTCCCTATCAGTGATAGA
GAAAAGTGAAAGTCGAGTTTACCACTCCCTATCAGTGATAGAGAAAAGTGAAAGTCGGGGCTGCAGGAAT
TCGAACGCTGACGTCATCAACCCGCTCCAAGGAATCGCGGGCCCAGTGTCACTAGGCGGGAACACCCAGC
GCGCGTGCGCCCTGGCAGGAAGATGGCTGTGAGGGACAGGGGAGTGGCGCCCTGCAATATTTGCATGTCG
CTATGTGTTCTGGGAAATCACCATAAACGTGAAATGTCTTTGGATTTGGGAATCTTATAAGTTCTGTATG
AGACCACGCGTCCCCGTGCGTTGCTAGTACCAACTTCAAGAGATTTTTTACGCGTATCGATACCGTCGCA
TGGGAATAACTTCGTATAGCATACATTATACGAAGTTATGCTGCTTTTTGCTTGTACTGGGTCTCTCTGG
TTAGACCAGATCTGAGCCTGGGAGCTCTCTGGCTAACTAGGGAACCCACTGCTTAAGCCTCAATAAAGCT
TGCCTTGAGTGCTTCAAGTAGTGTGTGCCCGTCTGTTGTGTGACTCTGGTAACTAGAGATCCCTCAGACC
CTTTTAGTCAGTGTGGAAAATCTCTAGCAGCATCTAGAATTAATTCCGTGTATTCTATAGTGTCACCTAA
ATCGTATGTGTATGATACATAAGGTTATGTATTAATTGTAGCCGCGTTCTAACGACAATATGTACAAGCC
TAATTGTGTAGCATCTGGCTTACTGAAGCAGACCCTATCATCTCTCTCGTAAACTGCCGTCAGAGTCGGT
TTGGTTGGACGAACCTTCTGAGTTTCTGGTAACGCCGTCCCGCACCCGGAAATGGTCAGCGAACCAATCA
GCAGGGTCATCGCTAGCCAGATCCTCTACGCCGGACGCATCGTGGCCGGCATCACCGGCGCCACAGGTGC
GGTTGCTGGCGCCTATATCGCCGACATCACCGATGGGGAAGATCGGGCTCGCCACTTCGGGCTCATGAGC
GCTTGTTTCGGCGTGGGTATGGTGGCAGGCCCCGTGGCCGGGGGACTGTTGGGCGCCATCTCCTTGCATG
CACCATTCCTTGCGGCGGCGGTGCTCAACGGCCTCAACCTACTACTGGGCTGCTTCCTAATGCAGGAGTC
GCATAAGGGAGAGCGTCGAATGGTGCACTCTCAGTACAATCTGCTCTGATGCCGCATAGTTAAGCCAGCC
CCGACACCCGCCAACACCCGCTGACGCGCCCTGACGGGCTTGTCTGCTCCCGGCATCCGCTTACAGACAA
GCTGTGACCGTCTCCGGGAGCTGCATGTGTCAGAGGTTTTCACCGTCATCACCGAAACGCGCGAGACGAA
AGGGCCTCGTGATACGCCTATTTTTATAGGTTAATGTCATGATAATAATGGTTTCTTAGACGTCAGGTGG
CACTTTTCGGGGAAATGTGCGCGGAACCCCTATTTGTTTATTTTTCTAAATACATTCAAATATGTATCCG
CTCATGAGACAATAACCCTGATAAATGCTTCAATAATATTGAAAAAGGAAGAGTATGAGTATTCAACATT
TCCGTGTCGCCCTTATTCCCTTTTTTGCGGCATTTTGCCTTCCTGTTTTTGCTCACCCAGAAACGCTGGT
GAAAGTAAAAGATGCTGAAGATCAGTTGGGTGCACGAGTGGGTTACATCGAACTGGATCTCAACAGCGGT
AAGATCCTTGAGAGTTTTCGCCCCGAAGAACGTTTTCCAATGATGAGCACTTTTAAAGTTCTGCTATGTG
GCGCGGTATTATCCCGTATTGACGCCGGGCAAGAGCAACTCGGTCGCCGCATACACTATTCTCAGAATGA
CTTGGTTGAGTACTCACCAGTCACAGAAAAGCATCTTACGGATGGCATGACAGTAAGAGAATTATGCAGT
GCTGCCATAACCATGAGTGATAACACTGCGGCCAACTTACTTCTGACAACGATCGGAGGACCGAAGGAGC
TAACCGCTTTTTTGCACAACATGGGGGATCATGTAACTCGCCTTGATCGTTGGGAACCGGAGCTGAATGA
AGCCATACCAAACGACGAGCGTGACACCACGATGCCTGTAGCAATGGCAACAACGTTGCGCAAACTATTA
ACTGGCGAACTACTTACTCTAGCTTCCCGGCAACAATTAATAGACTGGATGGAGGCGGATAAAGTTGCAG
GACCACTTCTGCGCTCGGCCCTTCCGGCTGGCTGGTTTATTGCTGATAAATCTGGAGCCGGTGAGCGTGG
GTCTCGCGGTATCATTGCAGCACTGGGGCCAGATGGTAAGCCCTCCCGTATCGTAGTTATCTACACGACG
GGGAGTCAGGCAACTATGGATGAACGAAATAGACAGATCGCTGAGATAGGTGCCTCACTGATTAAGCATT
GGTAACTGTCAGACCAAGTTTACTCATATATACTTTAGATTGATTTAAAACTTCATTTTTAATTTAAAAG
GATCTAGGTGAAGATCCTTTTTGATAATCTCATGACCAAAATCCCTTAACGTGAGTTTTCGTTCCACTGA
GCGTCAGACCCCGTAGAAAAGATCAAAGGATCTTCTTGAGATCCTTTTTTTCTGCGCGTAATCTGCTGCT
TGCAAACAAAAAAACCACCGCTACCAGCGGTGGTTTGTTTGCCGGATCAAGAGCTACCAACTCTTTTTCC
GAAGGTAACTGGCTTCAGCAGAGCGCAGATACCAAATACTGTTCTTCTAGTGTAGCCGTAGTTAGGCCAC
CACTTCAAGAACTCTGTAGCACCGCCTACATACCTCGCTCTGCTAATCCTGTTACCAGTGGCTGCTGCCA
GTGGCGATAAGTCGTGTCTTACCGGGTTGGACTCAAGACGATAGTTACCGGATAAGGCGCAGCGGTCGGG
CTGAACGGGGGGTTCGTGCACACAGCCCAGCTTGGAGCGAACGACCTACACCGAACTGAGATACCTACAG
CGTGAGCTATGAGAAAGCGCCACGCTTCCCGAAGGGAGAAAGGCGGACAGGTATCCGGTAAGCGGCAGGG
TCGGAACAGGAGAGCGCACGAGGGAGCTTCCAGGGGGAAACGCCTGGTATCTTTATAGTCCTGTCGGGTT
TCGCCACCTCTGACTTGAGCGTCGATTTTTGTGATGCTCGTCAGGGGGGCGGAGCCTATGGAAAAACGCC
AGCAACGCGGCCTTTTTACGGTTCCTGGCCTTTTGCTGGCCTTTTGCTCACATGTTCTTTCCTGCGTTAT
CCCCTGATTCTGTGGATAACCGTATTACCGCCTTTGAGTGAGCTGATACCGCTCGCCGCAGCCGAACGAC
CGAGCGCAGCGAGTCAGTGAGCGAGGAAGCGGAAGAGCGCCCAATACGCAAACCGCCTCTCCCCGCGCGT
TGGCCGATTCATTAATGCAGCTGTGGAATGTGTGTCAGTTAGGGTGTGGAAAGTCCCCAGGCTCCCCAGC
AGGCAGAAGTATGCAAAGCATGCATCTCAATTAGTCAGCAACCAGGTGTGGAAAGTCCCCAGGCTCCCCA
GCAGGCAGAAGTATGCAAAGCATGCATCTCAATTAGTCAGCAACCATAGTCCCGCCCCTAACTCCGCCCA
TCCCGCCCCTAACTCCGCCCAGTTCCGCCCATTCTCCGCCCCATGGCTGACTAATTTTTTTTATTTATGC
AGAGGCCGAGGCCGCCTCGGCCTCTGAGCTATTCCAGAAGTAGTGAGGAGGCTTTTTTGGAGGCCTAGGC
TTTTGCAAAAAGCTTGGACACAAGACAGGCTTGCGAGATATGTTTGAGAATACCACTTTATCCCGCGTCA
GGGAGAGGCAGTGCGTAAAAAGACGCGGACTCATGTGAAATACTGGTTTTTAGTGCGCCAGATCTCTATA
ATCTCGCGCAACCTATTTTCCCCTCGAACACTTTTTAAGCCGTAGATAAACAGGCTGGGACACTTCACAT
GAGCGAAAAATACATCGTCACCTGGGACATGTTGCAGATCCATGCACGTAAACTCGCAAGCCGACTGATG
CCTTCTGAACAATGGAAAGGCATTATTGCCGTAAGCCGTGGCGGTCTGTACCGGGTGCGTTACTGGCGCG
TGAACTGGGTATTCGTCATGTCGATACCGTTTGTATTTCCAGCTACGATCACGACAACCAGCGCGAGCTT
AAAGTGCTGAAACGCGCAGAAGGCGATGGCGAAGGCTTCATCGTTATTGATGACCTGGTGGATACCGGTG
GTACTGCGGTTGCGATTCGTGAAATGTATCCAAAAGCGCACTTTGTCACCATCTTCGCAAAACCGGCTGG
TCGTCCGCTGGTTGATGACTATGTTGTTGATATCCCGCAAGATACCTGGATTGAACAGCCGTGGGATATG
GGCGTCGTATTCGTCCCGCCAATCTCCGGTCGCTAATCTTTTCAACGCCTGGCACTGCCGGGCGTTGTTC
TTTTTAACTTCAGGCGGGTTACAATAGTTTCCAGTAAGTATTCTGGAGGCTGCATCCATGACACAGGCAA
ACCTGAGCGAAACCCTGTTCAAACCCCGCTTTAAACATCCTGAAACCTCGACGCTAGTCCGCCGCTTTAA
TCACGGCGCACAACCGCCTGTGCAGTCGGCCCTTGATGGTAAAACCATCCCTCACTGGTATCGCATGATT
AACCGTCTGATGTGGATCTGGCGCGGCATTGACCCACGCGAAATCCTCGACGTCCAGGCACGTATTGTGA
TGAGCGATGCCGAACGTACCGACGATGATTTATACGATACGGTGATTGGCTACCGTGGCGGCAACTGGAT
TTATGAGTGGGCCCCGGATCTTTGTGAAGGAACCTTACTTCTGTGGTGTGACATAATTGGACAAACTACC
TACAGAGATTTAAAGCTCTAAGGTAAATATAAAATTTTTAAGTGTATAATGTGTTAAACTACTGATTCTA
ATTGTTTGTGTATTTTAGATTCCAACCTATGGAACTGATGAATGGGAGCAGTGGTGGAATGCCTTTAATG
AGGAAAACCTGTTTTGCTCAGAAGAAATGCCATCTAGTGATGATGAGGCTACTGCTGACTCTCAACATTC
TACTCCTCCAAAAAAGAAGAGAAAGGTAGAAGACCCCAAGGACTTTCCTTCAGAATTGCTAAGTTTTTTG
AGTCATGCTGTGTTTAGTAATAGAACTCTTGCTTGCTTTGCTATTTACACCACAAAGGAAAAAGCTGCAC
TGCTATACAAGAAAATTATGGAAAAATATTCTGTAACCTTTATAAGTAGGCATAACAGTTATAATCATAA
CATACTGTTTTTTCTTACTCCACACAGGCATAGAGTGTCTGCTATTAATAACTATGCTCAAAAATTGTGT
ACCTTTAGCTTTTTAATTTGTAAAGGGGTTAATAAGGAATATTTGATGTATAGTGCCTTGACTAGAGATC
ATAATCAGCCATACCACATTTGTAGAGGTTTTACTTGCTTTAAAAAACCTCCCACACCTCCCCCTGAACC
TGAAACATAAAATGAATGCAATTGTTGTTGTTAACTTGTTTATTGCAGCTTATAATGGTTACAAATAAAG
CAATAGCATCACAAATTTCACAAATAAAGCATTTTTTTCACTGCATTCTAGTTGTGGTTTGTCCAAACTC
ATCAATGTATCTTATCATGTCTGGATCAACTGGATAACTCAAGCTAACCAAAATCATCCCAAACTTCCCA
CCCCATACCCTATTACCACTGCCAATTACCTGTGGTTTCATTTACTCTAAACCTGTGATTCCTCTGAATT
ATTTTCATTTTAAAGAAATTGTATTTGTTAAATATGTACTACAAACTTAGTAGT
Features (pLannotate 1.2.2; 35 found; start..end, strand, type, name):
    377..634     +  LTR            5' LTR (truncated): truncated 5' long terminal repeat (LTR) from HIV-1
    681..806     +  misc_feature   HIV-1 Ψ: packaging signal of human immunodeficiency virus type 1
    790..1153    +  CDS            HIV-1 gag (fragment): gag protein from human immunodeficiency virus 1; gag
   1299..1532    +  misc_feature   RRE: The Rev response element (RRE) of HIV-1 allows for Rev-dependent mRNA export from the nucleus to the cytoplasm.
   1909..2009    +  CDS            Rev (fragment): human immunodeficiency virus 1 (HIV-1) Rev protein; rev; enhances nuclear export of unspliced and incompletely spliced viral mRNAs
   2065..2564    +  promoter       PGK promoter: mouse phosphoglycerate kinase 1 promoter
   2585..3184    +  CDS            PuroR: puromycin N-acetyltransferase; pac from Streptomyces alboniger; confers resistance to puromycin
   3251..3323    +  CDS            env (fragment): murine leukemia virus gPr80 envelope polyprotein precursor; env; proteolytically cleaved into gp70SU and p15TM subunits
   3365..3492    +  LTR            3' LTR (ΔU3) (fragment): self-inactivating 3' long terminal repeat (LTR) from Moloney murine leukemia virus
   3498..4086    +  misc_feature   WPRE: woodchuck hepatitis virus posttranscriptional regulatory element
   4154..4173    +  misc_feature   cPPT/CTS (fragment): central polypurine tract and central termination sequence of HIV-1
   4175..4209    +  LTR            3' LTR (ΔU3) (fragment): self-inactivating 3' long terminal repeat (LTR) from HIV-1
   4254..4524    +  protein_bind   tetracycline response element: contains seven copies of the tetracycline operator tetO tetracycline repressor TetR
   4538..4554    +  misc_feature   MCS (fragment): pBluescript multiple cloning site
   4553..4767    +  promoter       H1 promoter: human H1 RNA promoter
   4836..4869    +  protein_bind   loxP: Cre-mediated recombination occurs in the 8-bp core sequence (GCATACAT). Cre recombinase
   4889..5069    +  LTR            5' LTR (truncated): truncated 5' long terminal repeat (LTR) from HIV-1
   5094..5112    -  promoter       SP6 promoter: promoter for bacteriophage SP6 RNA polymerase
   5340..5619    +  CDS            TcR (fragment): tetracycline efflux protein; tet; confers resistance to tetracycline
   5620..5668    -  misc_feature   bom (fragment): basis of mobility region from pBR322
   5770..5805    -  CDS            rop (fragment): Rop protein, which maintains plasmids at low copy number; rop
   5900..6004    +  promoter       AmpR promoter: bla
   6005..6865    +  CDS            AmpR: β-lactamase; bla; confers resistance to ampicillin, carbenicillin, and related antibiotics
   7036..7624    +  rep_origin     ori: high-copy-number ColE1/pMB1/pBR322/pUC origin of replication
   7807..7863    +  CDS            lacI (fragment): lac repressor; lacI; The lac repressor binds to the lac operator to inhibit transcription in E. coli. This inhibition can be relieved by adding lactose or isopropyl-β-D-thiogalactopyranoside (IPTG).
   7870..8199    +  promoter       SV40 promoter: SV40 enhancer and early promoter
   8399..8518    +  CDS            gpt (fragment): XGPT_ECOLI - Also known as gpp, gxu. Experimental evidence at protein level: Swiss-Prot protein existence level 1. Purine salvage pathway enzyme that catalyzes the transfer of the ribosyl-5-phosphate group from 5-phospho-alpha-D-ribose 1- diphosphate (PRPP) to the N9 position of the 6-oxopurines guanine and xanthine to form the corresponding ribonucleotides GMP (guanosine 5'- monophosphate) and XMP (xanthosine 5'-monophosphate), with the release of PPi. To a lesser extent, also acts on hypoxanthine (PubMed:9100006, PubMed:3886014). Does not ribophosphorylate adenine (PubMed:3886014). From Esch
   8518..8853    +  CDS            gpt (fragment): XGPT_ECOLI - Also known as gpp, gxu. Experimental evidence at protein level: Swiss-Prot protein existence level 1. Purine salvage pathway enzyme that catalyzes the transfer of the ribosyl-5-phosphate group from 5-phospho-alpha-D-ribose 1- diphosphate (PRPP) to the N9 position of the 6-oxopurines guanine and xanthine to form the corresponding ribonucleotides GMP (guanosine 5'- monophosphate) and XMP (xanthosine 5'-monophosphate), with the release of PPi. To a lesser extent, also acts on hypoxanthine (PubMed:9100006, PubMed:3886014). Does not ribophosphorylate adenine (PubMed:3886014). From Esch
   8948..9253    +  CDS            frsA (fragment): FRSA_ECOLI - Also known as yafA. Experimental evidence at protein level: Swiss-Prot protein existence level 1. Catalyzes the hydrolysis of esters (PubMed:15808744). Displays esterase activity toward pNP-butyrate (PubMed:15808744). May stimulate mixed-acid fermentation by acting as a fermentation/respiration switch that down-regulates respiration and up- regulates fermentation rates (PubMed:15169777). From Escherichia coli (strain K12).
   9257..9331    +  CDS            small t antigen (fragment): SV40 (simian virus 40) small t antigen
   9333..9398    +  intron         small t intron: SV40 (simian virus 40) small t antigen intron
   9528..9548    +  CDS            SV40 NLS: nuclear localization signal of SV40 (simian virus 40) large T antigen
   9867..9950    +  CDS            large T antigen (fragment): large T antigen from SV40 (simian virus 40)
   9973..10107   +  polyA_signal   SV40 poly(A) signal: SV40 polyadenylation signal
  10274..329     +  CDS            nef (fragment) (across the origin): NEF_HV1BR - Experimental evidence at protein level: Swiss-Prot protein existence level 1. Extracellular Nef protein targets CD4(+) T-lymphocytes for apoptosis by interacting with CXCR4 surface receptors (PubMed:14990729). From Human immunodeficiency virus type 1 group M subtype B (isolate BRU/LAI) (HIV-1).
