[The description below was written by a language model from this plasmid's Addgene catalogue record and pLannotate feature annotations shown in this document.]
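Description:
pLVTHM-shN is an HIV-1-based lentiviral shRNA vector built on the pLVTHM backbone, carrying a synthetic negative-control shRNA for use alongside gene-specific knockdown constructs. The associated study concerns BPTF and natural killer cell activity. The hairpin sequence is recorded only as a control sequence and is not annotated in the feature table. In bacteria the plasmid is maintained through a high-copy ColE1/pUC-type origin and selected with ampicillin via the β-lactamase gene. The backbone outside the viral region also retains pBR322 remnants and an SV40 promoter–gpt–SV40 small t intron/poly(A) cassette, which appear to be inherited vector sequence rather than functional payload.

The transfer region begins with a truncated 5' LTR, followed by the Ψ packaging signal with a gag fragment and the Rev response element, which together allow Rev-dependent export and encapsidation of the genomic RNA when packaging functions are supplied in trans. Internally, a mouse PGK promoter drives puromycin N-acetyltransferase for selection of transduced mammalian cells, followed by a WPRE to enhance transcript expression. Short Moloney murine leukemia virus env and LTR fragments next to the marker probably came along with the puromycin cassette.

The shRNA cassette sits within the self-inactivating ΔU3 3' LTR. Seven tetO repeats (a tetracycline response element) lie immediately upstream of the human H1 RNA polymerase III promoter, matching the recorded TRE-H1 promoter, and a loxP site follows. Placement in the 3' LTR means the cassette is copied to both proviral ends during reverse transcription. The tetO sites can make hairpin expression drug-controllable if a suitable tetracycline-regulated repressor is provided, and the duplicated loxP sites would permit Cre-mediated excision of the intervening provirus.
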