Addgene plasmid #83046: pLVTHM-shN
Purpose: Control shRNA pLVTHM-shN
Depositing lab: Joe Landry. Depositing organization: Virginia Commonwealth University. Publication: BPTF inhibits NK cell activity and the abundance of natural cytotoxicity receptor co-ligands. Mayes K, Elsayed Z, Alhazmi A, Waters M, Alkhatib SG, Roberts M, Song C, Peterson K, Chan V, Ailaney N, Malapati P, Blevins T, Lisnic B, Dumur CI, Landry JW. Oncotarget. 2017 May 12;8(38):64344-64357. doi: 10.18632/oncotarget.17834. eCollection 2017 Sep 8. PubMed 28969075.
Backbone
  Vector backbone: pLVTHM
  Backbone manufacturer: Addgene
  Modifications to backbone: None
  Vector type: Lentiviral
  Selectable markers: Puromycin
Growth in bacteria
  Bacterial resistance: Ampicillin, 100 μg/mL
  Growth temperature: 37°C
  Growth strain: NEB Stable
  Copy number: High Copy
Gene/Insert
  Gene/Insert name: shRNA Neg Control
  gRNA/shRNA sequence: Control Sequence
  Species: Synthetic
  Promoter: TRE-H1
  Cloning method: Unknown
  Sequencing primers: 5′ Unknown
Terms and licenses: Academic/Nonprofit Terms; Industry Terms
How to cite: pLVTHM-shN was a gift from Joe Landry (Addgene plasmid # 83046 ; http://n2t.net/addgene:83046 ; RRID:Addgene_83046)
