>Addgene plasmid #83046 | pLVTHM-shN | addgene partial sequence | sequence record 163645 | H1 5'-tcgctatgtgttctgggaaa-3'
TGTCTTTGGATTTGGGAATCTTATAAGTTCTGTATGAGACCACGCGTCCCCGTGCGTTGCTAGTACCAAC
TTCAAGAGATTTTTTACGCGTATCGATACCGTCGCATGGGAATAACTTCGTATAGCATACATTATACGAA
GTTATGCTGCTTTTTGCTTGTACTGGGTCTCTCTGGTTAGACCAGATCTGAGCCTGGGAGCTCTCTGGCT
AACTAGGGAACCCACTGCTTAAGCCTCAATAAAGCTTGCCTTGAGTGCTTCAAGTAGTGTGTGCCCGTCT
GTTGTGTGACTCTGGTAACTAGAGATCCCTCAGACCCTTTTAGTCAGTGTGGAAAATCTCTAGCAGCATC
TAGAATTAATTCCGTGTATTCTATAGTGTCACCTAAATCGTATGTGTATGATACATAAGGTTATGTATTA
ATTGTAGCCGCGTTCTAACGACAATATGTACAAGCCTAATTGTGTAGCATCTGGCTTACTGAAGCAGACC
CTATCATCTCTCTCGTAAACTGCCGTCAGAGTCGGTTTGGTTGGACGAACCTTCTGAGTTTCTGGTAACG
CCGTCCCGCACCCGGAAATGGTCAGCGAACCAATCAGCAGGGTCATCGCTAGCCAGATCCTCTACGCCGG
ACGCATCGTGGCCGGCATCACCGGCGCCACAGGTGCGGTTGCTGGCGCCTATATCGCCGACATCACCGAT
GGGGAAGATCGGGCTCGCCACTTCGGGCTCATGAGCGCTTGTTTCGGCGTGGGTATGGTGGCAGGCCCCG
TGGCCGGGGGACTGTTGGGCGCCATCTCCTTGCATGCACCATTCCTTGCGGCGGCGGTGCTCAACGGCCT
CAACCTACTACTGGGCTGCTTCCTAATGCAGGAGTCGCATAAGGGAGAGCGTCGAATGGTGCACTCTCAG
TACAATCTGCTCTGATGCCGCATAGTTAAGCCAGCCCCGACACCCGCCAACACCCGCTGACGCGCCCTGA
CGGGCTTGTCTGCTCCCGGCATCCGCTTACAGACAAGCTGTGACCGTC
