>Addgene plasmid #83046 | pLVTHM-shN | addgene partial sequence | sequence record 163654 | AmpSeq-F 5'-ctcatgagcggatacatatttgaa-3'
AATAAACAAATAGGGGTTCCGCGCACATTTCCCCGAAAAGTGCCACCTGACGTCTAAGAAACCATTATTA
TCATGACATTAACCTATAAAAATAGGCGTATCACGAGGCCCTTTCGTCTCGCGCGTTTCGGTGATGACGG
TGAAAACCTCTGACACATGCAGCTCCCGGAGACGGTCACAGCTTGTCTGTAAGCGGATGCCGGGAGCAGA
CAAGCCCGTCAGGGCGCGTCAGCGGGTGTTGGCGGGTGTCGGGGCTGGCTTAACTATGCGGCATCAGAGC
AGATTGTACTGAGAGTGCACCATTCGACGCTCTCCCTTATGCGACTCCTGCATTAGGAAGCAGCCCAGTA
GTAGGTTGAGGCCGTTGAGCACCGCCGCCGCAAGGAATGGTGCATGCAAGGAGATGGCGCCCAACAGTCC
CCCGGCCACGGGGCCTGCCACCATACCCACGCCGAAACAAGCGCTCATGAGCCCGAAGTGGCGAGCCCGA
TCTTCCCCATCGGTGATGTCGGCGATATAGGCGCCAGCAACCGCACCTGTGGCGCCGGTGATGCCGGCCA
CGATGCGTCCGGCGTAGAGGATCTGGCTAGCGATGACCCTGCTGATTGGTTCGCTGACCATTTCCGGGTG
CGGGACGGCGTTACCAGAAACTCAGAAGGTTCGTCCAACCAAACCGACTCTGACGGCAGTTTACGAGAGA
GATGATAGGGTCTGCTTCAGTAAGCCAGATGCTACACAATTAGGCTTGTACATATTGTCGTTAGAACGCG
GCTACAATTAATACATAACCTTATGTATCATACACATACGATTTAGGTGACACTATAGAATACACGGAAT
TAATTCTAGATGCTGCTAGAGATTTTCCACACTGACTAAAAGGGTCTGAGGGATCTCTAGTTACCAGAGT
CACACAACAGACGGGCACACACTACTTGAAGCACTCAAGGCAAGCTTTATTGAGGCTTAAGCAGTGGGTT
CCCTAGTTAGCCAGAGAGCTCCCAGGCTCAGATCTGGTCTAACCAGA
